>Addgene plasmid #165112 | EGFP-Nsp7 | addgene full sequence | sequence record 324365 | Addgene NGS Result
GTGATGCGGTTTTGGCAGTACATCAATGGGCGTGGATAGCGGTTTGACTCACGGGGATTTCCAAGTCTCC
ACCCCATTGACGTCAATGGGAGTTTGTTTTGGCACCAAAATCAACGGGACTTTCCAAAATGTCGTAACAA
CTCCGCCCCATTGACGCAAATGGGCGGTAGGCGTGTACGGTGGGAGGTCTATATAAGCAGAGCTGGTTTA
GTGAACCGTCAGATCCGCTAGCGCTACCGGTCGCCACCATGGTGAGCAAGGGCGAGGAGCTGTTCACCGG
GGTGGTGCCCATCCTGGTCGAGCTGGACGGCGACGTAAACGGCCACAAGTTCAGCGTGTCCGGCGAGGGC
GAGGGCGATGCCACCTACGGCAAGCTGACCCTGAAGTTCATCTGCACCACCGGCAAGCTGCCCGTGCCCT
GGCCCACCCTCGTGACCACCCTGACCTACGGCGTGCAGTGCTTCAGCCGCTACCCCGACCACATGAAGCA
GCACGACTTCTTCAAGTCCGCCATGCCCGAAGGCTACGTCCAGGAGCGCACCATCTTCTTCAAGGACGAC
GGCAACTACAAGACCCGCGCCGAGGTGAAGTTCGAGGGCGACACCCTGGTGAACCGCATCGAGCTGAAGG
GCATCGACTTCAAGGAGGACGGCAACATCCTGGGGCACAAGCTGGAGTACAACTACAACAGCCACAACGT
CTATATCATGGCCGACAAGCAGAAGAACGGCATCAAGGTGAACTTCAAGATCCGCCACAACATCGAGGAC
GGCAGCGTGCAGCTCGCCGACCACTACCAGCAGAACACCCCCATCGGCGACGGCCCCGTGCTGCTGCCCG
ACAACCACTACCTGAGCACCCAGTCCGCCCTGAGCAAAGACCCCAACGAGAAGCGCGATCACATGGTCCT
GCTGGAGTTCGTGACCGCCGCCGGGATCACTCTCGGCATGGACGAGCTGTACAAGTCCGGACTCAGATCT
CGAGCTCAAGCTTCGAATTCTATGAGCAAGATGAGCGACGTAAAATGCACGTCAGTTGTTCTCTTGAGCG
TCCTGCAACAACTCAGAGTGGAGTCTAGTTCCAAGCTCTGGGCTCAATGCGTTCAGCTTCACAATGACAT
TCTGTTGGCGAAAGATACCACGGAGGCATTCGAGAAGATGGTCTCACTTCTGAGCGTTCTCCTGTCAATG
CAAGGGGCGGTCGATATCAATAAATTGTGTGAGGAAATGCTCGACAACCGGGCGACATTGCAGTAAGGAT
CCACCGGATCTAGATAACTGATCATAATCAGCCATACCACATTTGTAGAGGTTTTACTTGCTTTAAAAAA
CCTCCCACACCTCCCCCTGAACCTGAAACATAAAATGAATGCAATTGTTGTTGTTAACTTGTTTATTGCA
GCTTATAATGGTTACAAATAAAGCAATAGCATCACAAATTTCACAAATAAAGCATTTTTTTCACTGCATT
CTAGTTGTGGTTTGTCCAAACTCATCAATGTATCTTAACGCGTAAATTGTAAGCGTTAATATTTTGTTAA
AATTCGCGTTAAATTTTTGTTAAATCAGCTCATTTTTTAACCAATAGGCCGAAATCGGCAAAATCCCTTA
TAAATCAAAAGAATAGACCGAGATAGGGT
[37 nt withheld, positions 1640-1676]
AAAGAACGTGGACTCCAACGTCAAAGG
[49 nt withheld, positions 1704-1752]
T
[91 nt withheld, positions 1754-1844]
G
[124 nt withheld, positions 1846-1969]
CAGGTGGCACTTTTCGGGGAAATGTGCGCGGAACCCCTATTTGTTTATTTTTCTAAATACATTCAAATAT
GTATCCGCTCATGAGACAATAACCCTGATAAATGCTTCAATAATATTGAAAAAGGAAGAGTCCTGAGGCG
GAAAGAACCAGCTGTGGAATGTGTGTCAGTTAGGGTGTGGAAAGTCCCCAGGCTCCCCAGCAGGCAGAAG
TATGCAAAGCATGCATCTCAATTAGTCAGCAACCAGGTGTGGAAAGTCCCCAGGCTCCCCAGCAGGCAGA
AGTATGCAAAGCATGCATCTCAATTAGTCAGCAACCATAGTCCCGCCCCTAACTCCGCCCATCCCGCCCC
TAACTCCGCCCAGTTCCGCCCATTCTCCGCCCCATGGCTGACTAATTTTTTTTATTTATGCAGAGGCCGA
GGCCGCCTCGGCCTCTGAGCTATTCCAGAAGTAGTGAGGAGGCTTTTTTGGAGGCCTAGGCTTTTGCAAA
GATCGATCAAGAGACAGGATGAGGATCGTTTCGCATGATTGAACAAGATGGATTGCACGCAGGTTCTCCG
GCCGCTTGGGTGGAGAGGCTATTCGGCTATGACTGGGCACAACAGACAATCGGCTGCTCTGATGCCGCCG
TGTTCCGGCTGTCAGCGCAGGGGCGCCCGGTTCTTTTTGTCAAGACCGACCTGTCCGGTGCCCTGAATGA
ACTGCAAGACGAGGCAGCGCGGCTATCGTGGCTGGCCACGACGGGCGTTCCTTGCGCAGCTGTGCTCGAC
GTTGTCACTGAAGCGGGAAGGGACTGGCTGCTATTGGGCGAAGTGCCGGGGCAGGATCTCCTGTCATCTC
ACCTTGCTCCTGCCGAGAAAGTATCCATCATGGCTGATGCAATGCGGCGGCTGCATACGCTTGATCCGGC
TACCTGCCCATTCGACCACCAAGCGAAACATCGCATCGAGCGAGCACGTACTCGGATGGAAGCCGGTCTT
GTCGATCAGGATGATCTGGACGAAGAGCATCAGGGGCTCGCGCCAGCCGAACTGTTCGCCAGGCTCAAGG
CGAGCATGCCCGACGGCGAGGATCTCGTCGTGACCCATGGCGATGCCTGCTTGCCGAATATCATGGTGGA
AAATGGCCGCTTTTCTGGATTCATCGACTGTGGCCGGCTGGGTGTGGCGGACCGCTATCAGGACATAGCG
TTGGCTACCCGTGATATTGCTGAAGAGCTTGGCGGCGAATGGGCTGACCGCTTCCTCGTGCTTTACGGTA
TCGCCGCTCCCGATTCGCAGCGCATCGCCTTCTATCGCCTTCTTGACGAGTTCTTCTGAGCGGGACTCTG
GGGTTCGAAATGACCGACCAAGCGACGCCCAACCTGCCATCACGAGATTTCGATTCCACCGCCGCCTTCT
ATGAAAGGTTGGGCTTCGGAATCGTTTTCCGGGACGCCGGCTGGATGATCCTCCAGCGCGGGGATCTCAT
GCTGGAGTTCTTCGCCCACCCTAGGGGGAGGCTAACTGAAACACGGAAGGAGACAATACCGGAAGGAACC
CGCGCTATGACGGCAATAAAAAGACAGAATAAAACGCACGGTGTTGGGTCGTTTGTTCATAAACGCGGGG
TTCGGTCCCAGGGCTGGCACTCTGTCGATACCCCACCGAGACCCCATTGGGGCCAATACGCCCGCGTTTC
TTCCTTTTCCCCACCCCACCCCCCAAGTTCGGGTGAAGGCCCAGGGCTCGCAGCCAACGTCGGGGCGGCA
GGCCCTGCCATAGCCTCAGGTTACTCATATATACTTTAGATTGATTTAAAACTTCATTTTTAATTTAAAA
GGATCTAGGTGAAGATCCTTTTTGATAATCTCATGACCAAAATCCCTTAACGTGAGTTTTCGTTCCACTG
AGCGTCAGACCCCGTAGAAAAGATCAAAGGATCTTCTTGAGATCCTTTTTTTCTGCGCGTAATCTGCTGC
TTGCAAACAAAAAAACCACCGCTACCAGCGGTGGTTTGTTTGCCGGATCAAGAGCTACCAACTCTTTTTC
CGAAGGTAACTGGCTTCAGCAGAGCGCAGATACCAAATACTGTTCTTCTAGTGTAGCCGTAGTTAGGCCA
CCACTTCAAGAACTCTGTAGCACCGCCTACATACCTCGCTCTGCTAATCCTGTTACCAGTGGCTGCTGCC
AGTGGCGATAAGTCGTGTCTTACCGGGTTGGACTCAAGACGATAGTTACCGGATAAGGCGCAGCGGTCGG
GCTGAACGGGGGGTTCGTGCACACAGCCCAGCTTGGAGCGAACGACCTACACCGAACTGAGATACCTACA
GCGTGAGCTATGAGAAAGCGCCACGCTTCCCGAAGGGAGAAAGGCGGACAGGTATCCGGTAAGCGGCAGG
GTCGGAACAGGAGAGCGCACGAGGGAGCTTCCAGGGGGAAACGCCTGGTATCTTTATAGTCCTGTCGGGT
TTCGCCACCTCTGACTTGAGCGTCGATTTTTGTGATGCTCGTCAGGGGGGCGGAGCCTATGGAAAAACGC
CAGCAACGCGGCCTTTTTACGGTTCCTGGCCTTTTGCTGGCCTTTTGCTCACATGTTCTTTCCTGCGTTA
TCCCCTGATTCTGTGGATAACCGTATTACCGCCATGCATTAGTTATTAATAGTAATCAATTACGGGGTCA
TTAGTTCATAGCCCATATATGGAGTTCCGCGTTACATAACTTACGGTAAATGGCCCGCCTGGCTGACCGC
CCAACGACCCCCGCCCATTGACGTCAATAATGACGTATGTTCCCATAGTAACGCCAATAGGGACTTTCCA
TTGACGTCAATGGGTGGAGTATTTACGGTAAACTGCCCACTTGGCAGTACATCAAGTGTATCATATGCCA
AGTACGCCCCCTATTGACGTCAATGACGGTAAATGGCCCGCCTGGCATTATGCCCAGTACATGACCTTAT
GGGACTTTCCTACTTGGCAGTACATCTACGTATTAGTCATCGCTATTACCATG
Features (pLannotate 1.2.2; 14 found; start..end, strand, type, name):
      1..204     +  promoter       CMV promoter: human cytomegalovirus (CMV) immediate early promoter
    249..965     +  CDS            EGFP: EGFP is a basic (constitutively fluorescent) green fluorescent protein published in 1996, derived from Aequorea victoria. It is reported to be a rapidly-maturing weak dimer with moderate acid sensitivity.
    966..1001    +  misc_feature   MCS (fragment): multiple cloning site
   1279..1363    +  CDS            large T antigen (fragment): large T antigen from SV40 (simian virus 40)
   1386..1507    +  polyA_signal   SV40 poly(A) signal: SV40 polyadenylation signal
   1541..1969    -  rep_origin     f1 ori (sequence partly withheld): f1 bacteriophage origin of replication; arrow indicates direction of (+) strand synthesis
   1996..2100    +  promoter       AmpR promoter: bla
   2102..2459    +  promoter       SV40 promoter: SV40 enhancer and early promoter
   2494..3288    +  CDS            NeoR/KanR: aminoglycoside phosphotransferase from Tn5; aph(3')-II (or nptII); confers resistance to neomycin, kanamycin, and G418 (Geneticin®)
   3309..3461    +  CDS            ble (fragment): BLE_KLEPN - Experimental evidence at protein level: Swiss-Prot protein existence level 1. Binding protein with a strong affinity to the bleomycin family of antibiotics. Binds to CL990; an antimitotic-antibiotic compound. From Klebsiella pneumoniae.
   3520..3567    +  polyA_signal   HSV TK poly(A) signal: herpes simplex virus thymidine kinase polyadenylation signal (Cole and Stacy, 1985)
   3658..3674    -  polyA_signal   bGH poly(A) signal (fragment): bovine growth hormone polyadenylation signal
   3896..4484    +  rep_origin     ori: high-copy-number ColE1/pMB1/pBR322/pUC origin of replication
   4659..4962    +  enhancer       CMV enhancer: human cytomegalovirus immediate early enhancer
