[The description below was written by a language model from this plasmid's Addgene catalogue record and pLannotate feature annotations shown in this document.]
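Description:
EGFP-Nsp7 is a mammalian expression plasmid built on the Clontech pEGFP-C1 backbone, designed to produce the SARS-CoV-2 non-structural protein 7 as a fluorescent fusion for localization studies in cultured cells. The insert is a 261 bp codon-optimized Nsp7 coding sequence, corresponding to a cleavage product of the viral ORF1ab polyprotein. It was amplified by PCR from a previously published template and cloned between EcoRI and BamHI in the multiple cloning site downstream of EGFP, so that EGFP sits at the N terminus of Nsp7. Transcription is driven by the human cytomegalovirus immediate early enhancer and promoter, which span the origin of the circular sequence record, and is terminated by the SV40 polyadenylation signal. The automated annotation does not label the Nsp7 sequence itself. It leaves an unannotated gap between the residual MCS fragment and the SV40-derived sequences, which is where the insert would be expected to lie.

Propagation in E. coli relies on a high-copy ColE1/pUC-type origin. A single Tn5 aminoglycoside phosphotransferase gene (NeoR/KanR) serves as the marker in both hosts: a bacterial bla-type promoter gives kanamycin resistance in bacteria, while the SV40 enhancer/early promoter and the HSV TK poly(A) signal allow G418 selection of stable mammalian transfectants. An f1 origin is also present, which permits single-stranded DNA production. The short ble, bGH poly(A) and large T antigen fragments flagged in the table are most likely partial matches within backbone sequence rather than functional elements. The plasmid belongs to a library of fluorescently tagged SARS-CoV-2 proteins made to examine their expression and subcellular distribution in different cell types.
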