Addgene plasmid #165112: EGFP-Nsp7
Purpose: mammalian expression and localization
Depositing lab: Bruno Antonny. Depositing organization: CNRS UMR 7275, Institut de Pharmacologie Moleculaire et Cellulaire (IPMC). Publication: A comprehensive library of fluorescent constructs of SARS-CoV-2 proteins and their initial characterisation in different cell types. Miserey-Lenkei S, Trajkovic K, D'Ambrosio JM, Patel AJ, Copic A, Mathur P, Schauer K, Goud B, Albanese V, Gautier R, Subra M, Kovacs D, Barelli H, Antonny B. Biol Cell. 2021 Jul;113(7):311-328. doi: 10.1111/boc.202000158. Epub 2021 May 10. PubMed 33666950.
Backbone
  Vector backbone: pEGFPC1
  Backbone manufacturer: Clontech
  Backbone size w/o insert (bp): 4700
  Vector type: Mammalian Expression
  Selectable markers: Neomycin (select with G418)
Growth in bacteria
  Bacterial resistance: Kanamycin, 50 μg/mL
  Growth temperature: 37°C
  Growth strain: DH5alpha
  Copy number: High Copy
Gene/Insert
  Gene/Insert name: Nsp7
  Species: codon optimized SARS-COV-2
  Insert size (bp): 261
  Entrez Gene: ORF1ab (a.k.a. GU280_gp01)
  Promoter: CMV
  Tag / fusion protein: EGFP (N terminal on insert)
  Cloning method: Restriction Enzyme; 5′ cloning site EcoRI (unknown if destroyed); 3′ cloning site BamHI (unknown if destroyed)
  Sequencing primers: 5′ AACGAGAAGCGCGATCA; 3′ TATGTTTCAGGTTCAGG
Resource information
  A portion of this plasmid was derived from a plasmid made by: Inserts were prepared by PCR with templates that have been published elsewhere: Gordon et al., 2020a.
Terms and licenses: Academic/Nonprofit Terms; Industry Terms: Not Available to Industry
Depositor comments: Please visit https://www.biorxiv.org/content/10.1101/2020.12.19.423586v1 for BioRxiv preprint. bioRxiv 2020.12.19.423586v1
How to cite: EGFP-Nsp7 was a gift from Bruno Antonny (Addgene plasmid # 165112 ; http://n2t.net/addgene:165112 ; RRID:Addgene_165112)
